>Addgene plasmid #133855 | pEGFP(1-233)-mApple(2-236)-HRas(2-189) | addgene full sequence | sequence record 262719 | Addgene NGS Result
TAGTTATTAATAGTAATCAATTACGGGGTCATTAGTTCATAGCCCATATATGGAGTTCCGCGTTACATAA
CTTACGGTAAATGGCCCGCCTGGCTGACCGCCCAACGACCCCCGCCCATTGACGTCAATAATGACGTATG
TTCCCATAGTAACGCCAATAGGGACTTTCCATTGACGTCAATGGGTGGAGTATTTACGGTAAACTGCCCA
CTTGGCAGTACATCAAGTGTATCATATGCCAAGTACGCCCCCTATTGACGTCAATGACGGTAAATGGCCC
GCCTGGCATTATGCCCAGTACATGACCTTATGGGACTTTCCTACTTGGCAGTACATCTACGTATTAGTCA
TCGCTATTACCATGGTGATGCGGTTTTGGCAGTACATCAATGGGCGTGGATAGCGGTTTGACTCACGGGG
ATTTCCAAGTCTCCACCCCATTGACGTCAATGGGAGTTTGTTTTGGCACCAAAATCAACGGGACTTTCCA
AAATGTCGTAACAACTCCGCCCCATTGACGCAAATGGGCGGTAGGCGTGTACGGTGGGAGGTCTATATAA
GCAGAGCTGGTTTAGTGAACCGTCAGATCCGCTAGCGCTACCGGTCGCCACCATGGTGAGCAAGGGCGAG
GAGCTGTTCACCGGGGTGGTGCCCATCCTGGTCGAGCTGGACGGCGACGTAAACGGCCACAAGTTCAGCG
TGTCCGGCGAGGGCGAGGGCGATGCCACCTACGGCAAGCTGACCCTGAAGTTCATCTGCACCACCGGCAA
GCTGCCCGTGCCCTGGCCCACCCTCGTGACCACCCTGACCTACGGCGTGCAGTGCTTCAGCCGCTACCCC
GACCACATGAAGCAGCACGACTTCTTCAAGTCCGCCATGCCCGAAGGCTACGTCCAGGAGCGCACCATCT
TCTTCAAGGACGACGGCAACTACAAGACCCGCGCCGAGGTGAAGTTCGAGGGCGACACCCTGGTGAACCG
CATCGAGCTGAAGGGCATCGACTTCAAGGAGGACGGCAACATCCTGGGGCACAAGCTGGAGTACAACTAC
AACAGCCACAACGTCTATATCATGGCCGACAAGCAGAAGAACGGCATCAAGGTGAACTTCAAGATCCGCC
ACAACATCGAGGACGGCAGCGTGCAGCTCGCCGACCACTACCAGCAGAACACCCCCATCGGCGACGGCCC
CGTGCTGCTGCCCGACAACCACTACCTGAGCACCCAGTCCGCCCTGAGCAAAGACCCCAACGAGAAGCGC
GATCACATGGTCCTGCTGGAGTTCGTGACCGCCGCCGGGATCACTCTCGGCGTGAGCAAGGGCGAGGAGA
ATAACATGGCCATCATCAAGGAGTTCATGCGCTTCAAGGTGCACATGGAGGGCTCCGTGAACGGCCACGA
GTTCGAGATCGAGGGCGAGGGCGAGGGCCGCCCCTACGAGGCCTTTCAGACCGCTAAGCTGAAGGTGACC
AAGGGTGGCCCCCTGCCCTTCGCCTGGGACATCCTGTCCCCTCAGTTCATGTACGGCTCCAAGGTCTACA
TTAAGCACCCAGCCGACATCCCCGACTACTTCAAGCTGTCCTTCCCCGAGGGCTTCAGGTGGGAGCGCGT
GATGAACTTCGAGGACGGCGGCATTATTCACGTTAACCAGGACTCCTCCCTGCAGGACGGCGTGTTCATC
TACAAGGTGAAGCTGCGCGGCACCAACTTCCCCTCCGACGGCCCCGTAATGCAGAAGAAGACCATGGGCT
GGGAGGCCTCCGAGGAGCGGATGTACCCCGAGGACGGCGCCCTGAAGAGCGAGATCAAGAAGAGGCTGAA
GCTGAAGGACGGCGGCCACTACGCCGCCGAGGTCAAGACCACCTACAAGGCCAAGAAGCCCGTGCAGCTG
CCCGGCGCCTACATCGTCGACATCAAGTTGGACATCGTGTCCCACAACGAGGACTACACCATCGTGGAAC
AGTACGAACGCGCCGAGGGCCGCCACTCCACCGGCGGCATGGACGAGCTGTACAAG
[495 nt withheld, positions 2017-2511]
AAGCTGCGGAAGCTGAACCCTCCTGATGAGAGTGGCCCCGGCTGCATGAGCTGCAAGTGTGTGCTCTCCT
GAGGGCCCGGGATCCACCGGATCTAGATAACTGATCATAATCAGCCATACCACATTTGTAGAGGTTTTAC
TTGCTTTAAAAAACCTCCCACACCTCCCCCTGAACCTGAAACATAAAATGAATGCAATTGTTGTTGTTAA
CTTGTTTATTGCAGCTTATAATGGTTACAAATAAAGCAATAGCATCACAAATTTCACAAATAAAGCATTT
TTTTCACTGCATTCTAGTTGTGGTTTGTCCAAACTCATCAATGTATCTTAACGCGTAAATTGTAAGCGTT
AATATTTTGTTAAAATTCGCGTTAAATTTTTGTTAAATCAGCTCATTTTTTAACCAATAGGCCGAAATCG
GCAAAATCCCTTATAAATCAAAAGAATAGACCGAGATAGGGT
[37 nt withheld, positions 2974-3010]
AAAGAACGTGGACTCCAACGTCAAAGG
[49 nt withheld, positions 3038-3086]
T
[91 nt withheld, positions 3088-3178]
G
[124 nt withheld, positions 3180-3303]
CAGGTGGCACTTTTCGGGGAAATGTGCGCGGAACCCCTATTTGTTTATTTTTCTAAATACATTCAAATAT
GTATCCGCTCATGAGACAATAACCCTGATAAATGCTTCAATAATATTGAAAAAGGAAGAGTCCTGAGGCG
GAAAGAACCAGCTGTGGAATGTGTGTCAGTTAGGGTGTGGAAAGTCCCCAGGCTCCCCAGCAGGCAGAAG
TATGCAAAGCATGCATCTCAATTAGTCAGCAACCAGGTGTGGAAAGTCCCCAGGCTCCCCAGCAGGCAGA
AGTATGCAAAGCATGCATCTCAATTAGTCAGCAACCATAGTCCCGCCCCTAACTCCGCCCATCCCGCCCC
TAACTCCGCCCAGTTCCGCCCATTCTCCGCCCCATGGCTGACTAATTTTTTTTATTTATGCAGAGGCCGA
GGCCGCCTCGGCCTCTGAGCTATTCCAGAAGTAGTGAGGAGGCTTTTTTGGAGGCCTAGGCTTTTGCAAA
GATCGATCAAGAGACAGGATGAGGATCGTTTCGCATGATTGAACAAGATGGATTGCACGCAGGTTCTCCG
GCCGCTTGGGTGGAGAGGCTATTCGGCTATGACTGGGCACAACAGACAATCGGCTGCTCTGATGCCGCCG
TGTTCCGGCTGTCAGCGCAGGGGCGCCCGGTTCTTTTTGTCAAGACCGACCTGTCCGGTGCCCTGAATGA
ACTGCAAGACGAGGCAGCGCGGCTATCGTGGCTGGCCACGACGGGCGTTCCTTGCGCAGCTGTGCTCGAC
GTTGTCACTGAAGCGGGAAGGGACTGGCTGCTATTGGGCGAAGTGCCGGGGCAGGATCTCCTGTCATCTC
ACCTTGCTCCTGCCGAGAAAGTATCCATCATGGCTGATGCAATGCGGCGGCTGCATACGCTTGATCCGGC
TACCTGCCCATTCGACCACCAAGCGAAACATCGCATCGAGCGAGCACGTACTCGGATGGAAGCCGGTCTT
GTCGATCAGGATGATCTGGACGAAGAGCATCAGGGGCTCGCGCCAGCCGAACTGTTCGCCAGGCTCAAGG
CGAGCATGCCCGACGGCGAGGATCTCGTCGTGACCCATGGCGATGCCTGCTTGCCGAATATCATGGTGGA
AAATGGCCGCTTTTCTGGATTCATCGACTGTGGCCGGCTGGGTGTGGCGGACCGCTATCAGGACATAGCG
TTGGCTACCCGTGATATTGCTGAAGAGCTTGGCGGCGAATGGGCTGACCGCTTCCTCGTGCTTTACGGTA
TCGCCGCTCCCGATTCGCAGCGCATCGCCTTCTATCGCCTTCTTGACGAGTTCTTCTGAGCGGGACTCTG
GGGTTCGAAATGACCGACCAAGCGACGCCCAACCTGCCATCACGAGATTTCGATTCCACCGCCGCCTTCT
ATGAAAGGTTGGGCTTCGGAATCGTTTTCCGGGACGCCGGCTGGATGATCCTCCAGCGCGGGGATCTCAT
GCTGGAGTTCTTCGCCCACCCTAGGGGGAGGCTAACTGAAACACGGAAGGAGACAATACCGGAAGGAACC
CGCGCTATGACGGCAATAAAAAGACAGAATAAAACGCACGGTGTTGGGTCGTTTGTTCATAAACGCGGGG
TTCGGTCCCAGGGCTGGCACTCTGTCGATACCCCACCGAGACCCCATTGGGGCCAATACGCCCGCGTTTC
TTCCTTTTCCCCACCCCACCCCCCAAGTTCGGGTGAAGGCCCAGGGCTCGCAGCCAACGTCGGGGCGGCA
GGCCCTGCCATAGCCTCAGGTTACTCATATATACTTTAGATTGATTTAAAACTTCATTTTTAATTTAAAA
GGATCTAGGTGAAGATCCTTTTTGATAATCTCATGACCAAAATCCCTTAACGTGAGTTTTCGTTCCACTG
AGCGTCAGACCCCGTAGAAAAGATCAAAGGATCTTCTTGAGATCCTTTTTTTCTGCGCGTAATCTGCTGC
TTGCAAACAAAAAAACCACCGCTACCAGCGGTGGTTTGTTTGCCGGATCAAGAGCTACCAACTCTTTTTC
CGAAGGTAACTGGCTTCAGCAGAGCGCAGATACCAAATACTGTTCTTCTAGTGTAGCCGTAGTTAGGCCA
CCACTTCAAGAACTCTGTAGCACCGCCTACATACCTCGCTCTGCTAATCCTGTTACCAGTGGCTGCTGCC
AGTGGCGATAAGTCGTGTCTTACCGGGTTGGACTCAAGACGATAGTTACCGGATAAGGCGCAGCGGTCGG
GCTGAACGGGGGGTTCGTGCACACAGCCCAGCTTGGAGCGAACGACCTACACCGAACTGAGATACCTACA
GCGTGAGCTATGAGAAAGCGCCACGCTTCCCGAAGGGAGAAAGGCGGACAGGTATCCGGTAAGCGGCAGG
GTCGGAACAGGAGAGCGCACGAGGGAGCTTCCAGGGGGAAACGCCTGGTATCTTTATAGTCCTGTCGGGT
TTCGCCACCTCTGACTTGAGCGTCGATTTTTGTGATGCTCGTCAGGGGGGCGGAGCCTATGGAAAAACGC
CAGCAACGCGGCCTTTTTACGGTTCCTGGCCTTTTGCTGGCCTTTTGCTCACATGTTCTTTCCTGCGTTA
TCCCCTGATTCTGTGGATAACCGTATTACCGCCATGCAT
Features (pLannotate 1.2.2; 16 found; start..end, strand, type, name):
     61..364     +  enhancer       CMV enhancer: human cytomegalovirus immediate early enhancer
    365..568     +  promoter       CMV promoter: human cytomegalovirus (CMV) immediate early promoter
    613..1311    +  CDS            EGFP: EGFP is a basic (constitutively fluorescent) green fluorescent protein published in 1996, derived from Aequorea victoria. It is reported to be a rapidly-maturing weak dimer with moderate acid sensitivity.
   1312..2016    +  CDS            mApple: mApple is a basic (constitutively fluorescent) red fluorescent protein published in 2008, derived from Discosoma sp.. It is reported to be a rapidly-maturing monomer with high acid sensitivity.
   2020..2583    +  CDS            H-Ras (sequence partly withheld): human small GTPase proto-oncoprotein
   2584..2601    +  misc_feature   MCS (fragment): multiple cloning site
   2613..2697    +  CDS            large T antigen (fragment): large T antigen from SV40 (simian virus 40)
   2720..2841    +  polyA_signal   SV40 poly(A) signal: SV40 polyadenylation signal
   2875..3303    -  rep_origin     f1 ori (sequence partly withheld): f1 bacteriophage origin of replication; arrow indicates direction of (+) strand synthesis
   3330..3434    +  promoter       AmpR promoter: bla
   3436..3793    +  promoter       SV40 promoter: SV40 enhancer and early promoter
   3828..4622    +  CDS            NeoR/KanR: aminoglycoside phosphotransferase from Tn5; aph(3')-II (or nptII); confers resistance to neomycin, kanamycin, and G418 (Geneticin®)
   4643..4795    +  CDS            ble (fragment): BLE_KLEPN - Experimental evidence at protein level: Swiss-Prot protein existence level 1. Binding protein with a strong affinity to the bleomycin family of antibiotics. Binds to CL990; an antimitotic-antibiotic compound. From Klebsiella pneumoniae.
   4854..4901    +  polyA_signal   HSV TK poly(A) signal: herpes simplex virus thymidine kinase polyadenylation signal (Cole and Stacy, 1985)
   4992..5008    -  polyA_signal   bGH poly(A) signal (fragment): bovine growth hormone polyadenylation signal
   5230..5818    +  rep_origin     ori: high-copy-number ColE1/pMB1/pBR322/pUC origin of replication
