[The description below was written by a language model from this plasmid's Addgene catalogue record and pLannotate feature annotations shown in this document.]
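Description:
pEGFP(1-233)-mApple(2-236)-HRas(2-189) is a 5.9 kb mammalian expression plasmid built on a Clontech C3-type backbone. It encodes human HRas carrying two fluorescent proteins in tandem at its N terminus. The human cytomegalovirus immediate early enhancer and promoter drive a single open reading frame. In it, EGFP (residues 1-233, per the name) is joined directly to the red monomeric protein mApple (residues 2-236), which is followed almost immediately by the H-Ras coding sequence (residues 2-189). A short remnant of the multiple cloning site and an SV40 polyadenylation signal lie downstream. Placing both tags at the N terminus leaves the C-terminal end of HRas free; this region is generally known to direct lipid modification and membrane anchoring, so the fusion would be expected to localise to membranes.

The plasmid is propagated in E. coli through a high-copy ColE1/pUC-type origin with kanamycin selection, and an f1 origin is also present. A single Tn5 aminoglycoside phosphotransferase gene (NeoR/KanR) provides both selections. A bacterial promoter drives it to give kanamycin resistance in bacteria, and the SV40 enhancer/early promoter with an HSV TK polyadenylation signal drives it to give G418 selection in mammalian cells. The small annotated fragments of large T antigen, ble and the bGH poly(A) signal appear to be residual backbone sequence or partial annotation matches rather than functional elements.

Because green and red fluorophores are linked one-to-one on the same membrane protein, the construct suits two-colour fluorescence fluctuation or co-localisation experiments. The associated publication concerns two-colour spatial cumulant analysis of heteromeric interactions between membrane proteins. There, such a tandem fusion could plausibly serve as a control in which the two colours always move together, although the record does not state this role explicitly.
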