Addgene plasmid #133855: pEGFP(1-233)-mApple(2-236)-HRas(2-189)
Purpose: Mammalian expression of HRas N-terminally tagged with EGFP and mApple
Depositing lab: Dave Piston. Depositing organization: Washington University in Saint Louis. Publication: Two-Color Spatial Cumulant Analysis Detects Heteromeric Interactions between Membrane Proteins. Foust DJ, Godin AG, Ustione A, Wiseman PW, Piston DW. Biophys J. 2019 Nov 5;117(9):1764-1777. doi: 10.1016/j.bpj.2019.09.028. Epub 2019 Sep 28. PubMed 31606123.
Backbone
  Vector backbone: C3
  Backbone manufacturer: Clontech
  Total vector size (bp): 5932
  Vector type: Mammalian Expression
  Selectable markers: Neomycin (select with G418)
Growth in bacteria
  Bacterial resistance: Kanamycin, 50 μg/mL
  Growth temperature: 37°C
  Growth strain: DH5alpha
  Copy number: Unknown
Gene/Insert
  Gene/Insert name: HRas (alt name: H-Ras)
  Species: H. sapiens (human)
  Entrez Gene: HRAS (a.k.a. C-BAS/HAS, C-H-RAS, C-HA-RAS1, CTLO, H-RASIDX, HAMSV, HRAS1, RASH1, p21ras)
  Tag / fusion protein: EGFP (N terminal on insert); mApple (N terminal on insert)
Resource information
  A portion of this plasmid was derived from a plasmid made by: Anne Kenworthy
Terms and licenses: Academic/Nonprofit Terms; Industry Terms: Not Available to Industry
How to cite: pEGFP(1-233)-mApple(2-236)-HRas(2-189) was a gift from Dave Piston (Addgene plasmid # 133855 ; http://n2t.net/addgene:133855 ; RRID:Addgene_133855)
